>Addgene plasmid #151912 | pGBW-m4134902 | addgene full sequence | sequence record 307617 | Addgene NGS Result
CACCATGGCGACCGTAAAGTGGGCCGACGCTAGTGAGCCACAACGTGGCCGGCAGGGGAGAATCCCTTAT
TCTCTGTACTCACCCCTCCTTGTTGATAGCGAACAGCCGTGGAAAGTGATACCCCGAAATTTGGTGCCTA
TTAACAAGAAAGACAAGAACAAGCTGATCGGTTATTGGAATGTCCAGAAAAGGTTCAGGACACGCAAAGG
GAAGCGGGTCGATCTATCCCCAAAGCTACACTTTTACTACTTAGGAACGGGCCCTCATAAGGACGCAAAA
TTCCGCGAGAGAGTGGAAGGAGTTGTGTGGGTCGCCGTGGATGGAGCTAAGACTGAGCCCACCGGCTATG
GCGTACGACGTAAAAACTCGGAACCAGAGATTCCGCACTTTAATCAAAAACTCCCAAATGGTGTTACTGT
GGTGGAAGAGCCCGACAGCAGAGCACCGTCCCGCTCTCAGTCTAGGTCACAGTCCCGAGGGCGGGGAGAG
AGTAAGCCTCAAAGCCGTAACCCTTCCAGTGACAGAAACCATAACTCTCAGGATGACATCATGAAGGCGG
TAGCAGCCGCTCTGAAATCTCTGGGTTTCGATAAACCCCAGGAAAAAGATAAGAAGTCGGCCAAAACAGG
CACACCCAAACCTTCACGTAATCAGAGTCCGGCCTCAAGCCAGACCTCAGCTAAGAGCCTCGCCCGGTCC
CAATCAAGCGAAACTAAGGAGCAGAAACACGAGATGCAAAAGCCAAGATGGAAGAGGCAGCCAAATGATG
ACGTTACATCTAATGTGACCCAGTGTTTTGGTCCTCGAGATTTAGACCATAACTTTGGAAGCGCAGGAGT
TGTCGCCAACGGGGTCAAAGCAAAAGGCTATCCCCAGTTCGCCGAATTGGTGCCATCCACAGCTGCGATG
CTGTTCGACAGTCACATAGTGTCTAAGGAGTCTGGTAATACTGTGGTCCTGACCTTCACGACTCGCGTCA
CAGTCCCCAAGGATCACCCACATCTGGGGAAGTTCCTTGAGGAATTGAACGCTTTTACGCGGGAAATGCA
ACAACATCCTTTGCTCAACCCATCAGCCCTGGAATTTAATCCATCGCAGACAAGCCCTGCCACCGCCGAG
CCCGTAAGGGACGAAGTGTCTATTGAGACTGATATCATTGACGAAGTAAATTAAGCTAGCTTGACTGACT
GAGATACAGCGTACCTTCAGCTCACAGACATGATAAGATACATTGATGAGTTTGGACAAACCACAACTAG
AATGCAGTGAAAAAAATGCTTTATTTGTGAAATTTGTGATGCTATTGCTTTATTTGTAACCATTATAAGC
TGCAATAAACAAGTTAACAACAACAATTGCATTCATTTTATGTTTCAGGTTCAGGGGGAGGTGTGGGAGG
TTTTTTAAAGCAAGTAAAACCTCTACAAATGTGGTATTGGCCCATCTCTATCGGTATCGTAGCATAACCC
CTTGGGGCCTCTAAACGGGTCTTGAGGGGTTTTTTGTGCCCCTCGGGCCGGATTGCTATCTACCGGCATT
GGCGCAGAAAAAAATGCCTGATGCGACGCTGCGCGTCTTATACTCCCACATATGCCAGATTCAGCAACGG
ATACGGCTTCCCCAACTTGCCCACTTCCATACGTGTCCTCCTTACCAGAAATTTATCCTTAAGGTCGTCA
GCTATCCTGCAGGCGATCTCTCGATTTCGATCAAGACATTCCTTTAATGGTCTTTTCTGGACACCACTAG
GGGTCAGAAGTAGTTCATCAAACTTTCTTCCCTCCCTAATCTCATTGGTTACCTTGGGCTATCGAAACTT
AATTAACCAGTCAAGTCAGCTACTTGGCGAGATCGACTTGTCTGGGTTTCGACTACGCTCAGAATTGCGT
CAGTCAAGTTCGATCTGGTCCTTGCTATTGCACCCGTTCTCCGATTACGAGTTTCATTTAAATCATGTGA
GCAAAAGGCCAGCAAAAGGCCAGGAACCGTAAAAAGGCCGCGTTGCTGGCGTTTTTCCATAGGCTCCGCC
CCCCTGACGAGCATCACAAAAATCGACGCTCAAGTCAGAGGTGGCGAAACCCGACAGGACTATAAAGATA
CCAGGCGTTTCCCCCTGGAAGCTCCCTCGTGCGCTCTCCTGTTCCGACCCTGCCGCTTACCGGATACCTG
TCCGCCTTTCTCCCTTCGGGAAGCGTGGCGCTTTCTCATAGCTCACGCTGTAGGTATCTCAGTTCGGTGT
AGGTCGTTCGCTCCAAGCTGGGCTGTGTGCACGAACCCCCCGTTCAGCCCGACCGCTGCGCCTTATCCGG
TAACTATCGTCTTGAGTCCAACCCGGTAAGACACGACTTATCGCCACTGGCAGCAGCCACTGGTAACAGG
ATTAGCAGAGCGAGGTATGTAGGCGGTGCTACAGAGTTCTTGAAGTGGTGGCCTAACTACGGCTACACTA
GAAGAACAGTATTTGGTATCTGCGCTCTGCTGAAGCCAGTTACCTTCGGAAAAAGAGTTGGTAGCTCTTG
ATCCGGCAAACAAACCACCGCTGGTAGCGGTGGTTTTTTTGTTTGCAAGCAGCAGATTACGCGCAGAAAA
AAAGGATCTCAAGAAGATCCTTTGATCTTTTCTACGGGGTCTGACGCTCAGTGGAACGAAAACTCACGTT
AAGGGATTTTGGTCATGAGATTATCAAAAAGGATCTTCACCTAGATCCTTTTAAATTAAAAATGAAGTTT
TAAATCAATCTAAAGTATATATGAGTAAACTTGGTCTGACAGTTACCAATGCTTAATCAGTGAGGCACCT
ATCTCAGCGATCTGTCTATTTCGTTCATCCATAGTTGCATTTAAATTTCCGAACTCTCCAAGGCCCTCGT
CGGAAAATCTTCAAACCTTTCGTCCGATCCATCTTGCAGGCTACCTCTCGAACGAACTATCGCAAGTCTC
TTGGCCGGCCTTGCGCCTTGGCTATTGCTTGGCAGCGCCTATCGCCAGGTATTACTCCAATCCCGAATAT
CCGAGATCGGGATCACCCGAGAGAAGTTCAACCTACATCCTCAATCCCGATCTATCCGAGATCCGAGGAA
TATCGAAATCGGGGCGCGCCTGGCCTCCGCGCCGGGTTTTGGCGCCTCCCGCGGGCGCCCCCCTCGTCAC
GGCGAGCGCTGCCACGTCAGACGAAGGGCGCAGGAGCGTCCTGATCCTTCCGCCCGGACGCTCAGGACAG
CGGCCCGCTGCTCATAAGACTCGGCCTTAGAACCCCAGTATCAGCAGAAGGACATTTTAGGACGGGACTT
GGGTGACTCTAGGGCACTGGTTTTCTTTCCAGAGAGCGGAACAGGCGAGGAAAAGTAGTCCCTTCTCGGC
GATTCTGCGGAGGGATCTCCGTGGGGCGGTGAACGCCGATGATTATATAAGGACGCGCCGGGTGTGGCAC
AGCTAGTTCCGTCGCAGCCGGGATTTGGGTCGCGGTTCTTGTTTGTGGATCGCTGTGATCGTCACTTGGT
GAGTAGCGGGCTGCTGGGCTGGCCGGGGCTTTCGTGGCCGCCGGGCCGCTCGGTGGGACGGAAGCGTGTG
GAGAGACCGCCAAGGGCTGTAGTCTGGGTCCGCGAGCAAGGTTGCCCTGAACTGGGGGTTGGGGGGAGCG
CAGCAAAATGGCGGCTGTTCCCGAGTCTTGAATGGAAGACGCTTGTGAGGCGGGCTGTGAGGTCGTTGAA
ACAAGGTGGGGGGCATGGTGGGCGGCAAGAACCCAAGGTCTTGAGCCCTTCGCTAATGCGGGAAAGCTCT
TATTCGGGTGAGATGGGCTGGGCACCATCTGGGGACCCTGACGTGAAGTTTGTCACTGACTGGAGAACTC
GGTTTGTCGTCTGTTGCGGGGGCGGCAGTTATGGCGGTGCCGTTGGGCAGTGCACCCGTACCTTTGGGAG
CGCGCGCCCTCGTCGTGTCGTGACGTCACCCGTTCTGTTGGCTTATAATGCAGGGTGGGGCCACCTGCCG
GTAGGTGTGCGGTAGGCTTTTCTCCGTCGCAGGACGCAGGGTTCGGGCCTAGGGTAGGCTCTCCTGAATC
GACAGGCGCCGGACCTCTGGTGAGGGGAGGGATAAGTGAGGCGTCAGTTTCTTTGGTCGGTTTTATGTAC
CTATCTTCTTAAGTAGCTGAAGCTCCGGTTTTGAACTATGCGCTCGGGGTTGGCGAGTGTGTTTTGTGAA
GTTTTTTAGGCACCTTTTGAAATGTAATCATTTGGGTCAATATGTAATTTTCAGTGTTAGACTTGTAAAT
TGTCCGCTAAATTCTGGCCGTTTTTGGCTTTTTTGTTAGACAACATGACCGAGTACAAGCCCACGGTGCG
CCTCGCCACCCGCGACGACGTCCCCAGGGCCGTACGCACCCTCGCCGCCGCGTTCGCCGACTACCCCGCC
ACGCGCCACACCGTCGATCCGGACCGCCACATCGAGCGGGTCACCGAGCTGCAAGAACTCTTCCTCACGC
GCGTCGGGCTCGACATCGGCAAGGTGTGGGTCGCGGACGACGGCGCCGCGGTGGCGGTCTGGACCACGCC
GGAGAGCGTCGAAGCGGGGGCGGTGTTCGCCGAGATCGGCCCGCGCATGGCCGAGTTGAGCGGTTCCCGG
CTGGCCGCGCAGCAACAGATGGAGGGCCTCCTGGCGCCGCACCGGCCCAAGGAGCCCGCGTGGTTCCTGG
CCACCGTCGGCGTCTCGCCCGACCACCAGGGCAAGGGTCTGGGCAGCGCCGTCGTGCTCCCCGGAGTGGA
GGCCGCCGAGCGCGCCGGGGTGCCCGCCTTCCTGGAGACCTCCGCGCCCCGCAACCTCCCCTTCTACGAG
CGGCTCGGCTTCACCGTCACCGCCGACGTCGAGGTGCCCGAAGGACCGCGCACCTGGTGCATGACCCGCA
AGCCCGGTGCCTAGGCTAGTATGTAAGCCTAGTCTTAGATAATAAAATCGCTATCCATCGAAGATGGATG
TGTGTTGGTTTTTTGTGTGTGTAACGCTAGGCGCGCCTGGTGTACCGAGAACGATCCTCTCAGTGCGAGT
CTCGACGATCCATATCGTTGCTTGGCAGTCAGCCAGTCGGAATCCAGCTTGGGACCCAGGAAGTCCAATC
GTCAGATATTGTACTCAAGCCTGGTCACGGCAGCGTACCGATCTGTTTAAACCTAGATATTGATAGTCTG
ATCGGTCAACGTATAATCGAGTCCTAGCTTTTGCAAACATCTATCAAGAGACAGGATCAGCAGGAGGCTT
TCGCATGAGTATTCAACATTTCCGTGTCGCCCTTATTCCCTTTTTTGCGGCATTTTGCCTTCCTGTTTTT
GCTCACCCAGAAACGCTGGTGAAAGTAAAAGATGCTGAAGATCAGTTGGGTGCGCGAGTGGGTTACATCG
AACTGGATCTCAACAGCGGTAAGATCCTTGAGAGTTTTCGCCCCGAAGAACGCTTTCCAATGATGAGCAC
TTTTAAAGTTCTGCTATGTGGCGCGGTATTATCCCGTATTGACGCCGGGCAAGAGCAACTCGGTCGCCGC
ATACACTATTCTCAGAATGACTTGGTTGAGTATTCACCAGTCACAGAAAAGCATCTTACGGATGGCATGA
CAGTAAGAGAATTATGCAGTGCTGCCATAACCATGAGTGATAACACTGCGGCCAACTTACTTCTGACAAC
GATTGGAGGACCGAAGGAGCTAACCGCTTTTTTGCACAACATGGGGGATCATGTAACTCGCCTTGATCGT
TGGGAACCGGAGCTGAATGAAGCCATACCAAACGACGAGCGTGACACCACGATGCCTGTAGCAATGGCAA
CAACCTTGCGTAAACTATTAACTGGCGAACTACTTACTCTAGCTTCCCGGCAACAGTTGATAGACTGGAT
GGAGGCGGATAAAGTTGCAGGACCACTTCTGCGCTCGGCCCTTCCGGCTGGCTGGTTTATTGCTGATAAA
TCTGGAGCCGGTGAGCGTGGGTCTCGCGGTATCATTGCAGCACTGGGGCCAGATGGTAAGCCCTCCCGTA
TCGTAGTTATCTACACGACGGGGAGTCAGGCAACTATGGATGAACGAAATAGACAGATCGCTGAGATAGG
TGCCTCACTGATTAAGCATTGGTAACCGATTCTAGGTGCATTGGCGCAGAAAAAAATGCCTGATGCGACG
CTGCGCGTCTTATACTCCCACATATGCCAGATTCAGCAACGGATACGGCTTCCCCAACTTGCCCACTTCC
ATACGTGTCCTCCTTACCAGAAATTTATCCTTAAGATCCCGAATCGTTTAAACTCGACTCTGGCTCTATC
GAATCTCCGTCGTTTCGAGCTTACGCGAACAGCCGTGGCGCTCATTTGCTCGTCGGGCATCGAATCTCGT
CAGCTATCGTCAGCTTACCTTTTTGGCAGCGATCGCGGCTCCCGACATCTTGGACCATTAGCTCCACAGG
TATCTTCTTCCCTCTAGTGGTCATAACAGCAGCTTCAGCTACCTCTCAATTCAAAAAACCCCTCAAGACC
CGTTTAGAGGCCCCAAGGGGTTATGCTATCAATCGTTGCGTTACACACACAAAAAACCAACACACATCCA
TCTTCGATGGATAGCGATTTTATTATCTAACTGCTGATCGAGTGTAGCCAGATCTAGTAATCAATTACGG
GGTCATTAGTTCATAGCCCATATATGGAGTTCCGCGTTACATAACTTACGGTAAATGGCCCGCCTGGCTG
ACCGCCCAACGACCCCCGCCCATTGACGTCAATAATGACGTATGTTCCCATAGTAACGCCAATAGGGACT
TTCCATTGACGTCAATGGGTGGAGTATTTACGGTAAACTGCCCACTTGGCAGTACATCAAGTGTATCATA
TGCCAAGTACGCCCCCTATTGACGTCAATGACGGTAAATGGCCCGCCTGGCATTATGCCCAGTACATGAC
CTTATGGGACTTTCCTACTTGGCAGTACATCTACGTATTAGTCATCGCTATTACCATGCTGATGCGGTTT
TGGCAGTACATCAATGGGCGTGGATAGCGGTTTGACTCACGGGGATTTCCAAGTCTCCACCCCATTGACG
TCAATGGGAGTTTGTTTTGGCACCAAAATCAACGGGACTTTCCAAAATGTCGTAACAACTCCGCCCCATT
GACGCAAATGGGCGGTAGGCGTGTACGGTGGGAGGTCTATATAAGCAGAGCTGGTTTAGTGAACCGTCAG
ATCAGATCTTTGTCGATCCTACCATCCACTCGACACACCCGCCAGCGGCCGC
Features (pLannotate 1.2.2; 19 found; start..end, strand, type, name):
      5..1171    +  CDS            N: NCAP_CVH22 - Experimental evidence at protein level: Swiss-Prot protein existence level 1. Packages the positive strand viral genome RNA into a helical ribonucleocapsid (RNP) and plays a fundamental role during virion assembly through its interactions with the viral genome and membrane protein M. Plays an important role in enhancing the efficiency of subgenomic viral RNA transcription as well as viral replication. From Human coronavirus 229E (HCoV-229E).
   1224..1345    -  polyA_signal   SV40 poly(A) signal: SV40 polyadenylation signal
   1368..1437    -  CDS            large T antigen (fragment): large T antigen from SV40 (simian virus 40)
   1460..1506    +  terminator     T7 terminator: transcription terminator for bacteriophage T7 RNA polymerase
   1536..1672    +  terminator     rrnG terminator: transcription terminator from the E. coli ribosomal RNA rrnG operon (Albrechtsen et al., 1991)
   1717..1788    +  misc_feature   3' β-globin insulator: insulator downstream of the human β-globin locus (Farrell et al., 2002)
   2014..2602    -  rep_origin     ori: high-copy-number ColE1/pMB1/pBR322/pUC origin of replication
   2774..2838    -  CDS            bla(M) (fragment): β-lactamase lacking the signal sequence; bla(M); allows cytosolic expression of β-lactamase
   3102..4311    +  promoter       UbC promoter: human ubiquitin C promoter
   4315..4912    +  CDS            PuroR (fragment): puromycin N-acetyltransferase; pac from Streptomyces; confers resistance to puromycin
   4941..4989    +  polyA_signal   poly(A) signal: synthetic polyadenylation signal
   5255..6115    +  CDS            AmpR: β-lactamase; bla; confers resistance to ampicillin, carbenicillin, and related antibiotics
   6128..6264    +  terminator     rrnG terminator: transcription terminator from the E. coli ribosomal RNA rrnG operon (Albrechtsen et al., 1991)
   6416..6487    +  misc_feature   5' β-globin insulator: insulator upstream of the human β-globin locus (Farrell et al., 2002)
   6492..6538    -  terminator     T7 terminator: transcription terminator for bacteriophage T7 RNA polymerase
   6556..6604    -  polyA_signal   poly(A) signal: synthetic polyadenylation signal
   6685..6988    +  enhancer       CMV enhancer: human cytomegalovirus immediate early enhancer
   7061..7078    -  promoter       CMV promoter (fragment): human cytomegalovirus (CMV) immediate early promoter
   7141..7192    +  promoter       CMVd2 promoter: truncated human cytomegalovirus (CMV) immediate early promoter that yields moderately reduced expression relative to the full-length promoter
