[The description below was written by a language model from this plasmid's Addgene catalogue record and pLannotate feature annotations shown in this document.]
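Description:
pGBW-m4134902 is a mammalian expression plasmid carrying the wild-type nucleocapsid (N) gene of Human coronavirus 229E in the pTwist_CMV_Puro_6 backbone. It is propagated in E. coli from a high-copy ColE1/pUC-type origin under ampicillin selection conferred by a complete β-lactamase (AmpR) coding sequence. A short additional β-lactamase fragment annotated next to the origin appears to be a backbone remnant. The sequenced record is about 7.3 kb, consistent with the stated backbone and insert sizes.

The N open reading frame, roughly 1.2 kb, lies at the start of the numbered circular sequence. It is therefore immediately downstream of the CMV immediate-early enhancer and promoter elements annotated at the end of the record, in agreement with the catalogue's CMV promoter entry. Transcripts are terminated by an SV40 polyadenylation signal, and no epitope tag or reporter is annotated on the insert. A separate cassette uses the human ubiquitin C promoter to drive puromycin N-acetyltransferase, followed by a synthetic poly(A) signal, which allows puromycin selection of transfected mammalian cells. The expression unit is flanked by short 5' and 3' β-globin insulator elements, together with T7 and rrnG bacterial terminators and an additional synthetic poly(A) signal. These elements presumably limit transcriptional read-through and interference between the plasmid's modules.

The encoded protein packages the viral RNA genome into a helical ribonucleocapsid and contributes to virion assembly and viral RNA synthesis. The record states only that the plasmid is intended for mammalian expression of this protein and gives no more specific application. The cloning method is also not recorded.
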