Addgene plasmid #151912: pGBW-m4134902
Purpose: Mammalian expression plasmid for Human coronavirus 229E nucleocapsid
Depositing lab: Ginkgo Bioworks & Benjie Chen. Depositing organization: Ginkgo Bioworks.
Backbone
  Vector backbone: pTwist_CMV_Puro_6
  Backbone size w/o insert (bp): 6080
  Vector type: Mammalian Expression
  Selectable markers: Puromycin
Growth in bacteria
  Bacterial resistance: Ampicillin, 100 μg/mL
  Growth temperature: 37°C
  Growth strain: DH5alpha
  Copy number: High Copy
Gene/Insert
  Gene/Insert name: Human coronavirus 229E nucleocapsid protein
  Species: Human coronavirus 229E
  Insert size (bp): 1163
  Mutation: wt
  Entrez Gene: N (a.k.a. HCoV229Egp7)
  Promoter: CMV
  Cloning method: Unknown
Resource information
  A portion of this plasmid was derived from a plasmid made by: GinkgoBioworks
Depositor comments: NCBI reference sequence: P15130
How to cite: pGBW-m4134902 was a gift from Ginkgo Bioworks & Benjie Chen (Addgene plasmid # 151912 ; http://n2t.net/addgene:151912 ; RRID:Addgene_151912)
